Addgene plasmid #154576: pEPYC0CM0419
Purpose: Phytobricks Level 0 part
Depositing lab: Nicola Patron. Depositing organization: Earlham Institute. Publication: Rational design of minimal synthetic promoters for plants. Cai YM, Kallam K, Tidd H, Gendarini G, Salzman A, Patron NJ. Nucleic Acids Res. 2020 Aug 28. pii: 5897334. doi: 10.1093/nar/gkaa682. PubMed 32856047.
Backbone
  Vector backbone: pUAP1
  Vector type: Synthetic Biology
Growth in bacteria
  Bacterial resistance: Chloramphenicol, 25 μg/mL
  Growth temperature: 37°C
  Growth strain: NEB Stable
  Copy number: High Copy
Gene/Insert
  Gene/Insert name: MinSyn_113
  Species: Synthetic
  Cloning method: Restriction Enzyme; 5′ cloning site BpiI (destroyed during cloning); 3′ cloning site BpiI (destroyed during cloning)
Terms and licenses: Academic/Nonprofit Terms; Industry Terms: Not Available to Industry
Depositor comments: Please visit https://www.biorxiv.org/content/10.1101/2020.05.14.095406v1 for bioRxiv preprint.
How to cite: pEPYC0CM0419 was a gift from Nicola Patron (Addgene plasmid # 154576 ; http://n2t.net/addgene:154576 ; RRID:Addgene_154576)
