[The description below was written by a language model from this plasmid's Addgene catalogue record and pLannotate feature annotations shown in this document.]
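Description:
pEPYC0CM0419 is a small (about 2.3 kb) Phytobrick Level 0 part plasmid built in the pUAP1 universal acceptor backbone, a synthetic-biology vector used to store standardised DNA parts for Golden Gate-style (Type IIS) assembly of plant constructs. It is maintained in E. coli at high copy number through a ColE1/pUC-type origin of replication and is selected with chloramphenicol. Resistance comes from the cat gene, which encodes chloramphenicol acetyltransferase. It is driven by its native cat promoter and followed by the phage lambda t0 terminator. A putative bacterial terminator and a his operon terminator sit on either side of the part-holding region, which probably helps insulate the insert from transcription elsewhere in the backbone.

The insert is MinSyn_113, a fully synthetic sequence from a study on the rational design of minimal synthetic promoters for plants. It was cloned through BpiI sites that were destroyed in the process, as is usual when a part is domesticated into a universal acceptor. The feature table annotates only a very short match to the CaMV 35S promoter in this region. This suggests that the synthetic element includes a 35S-derived core motif, but the record does not detail the composition of MinSyn_113, its cis-regulatory elements or its expression strength. The plasmid carries no coding sequence, reporter or plant selection marker. It serves as a reusable promoter part, to be combined with other Level 0 parts such as coding sequences and terminators into complete transcription units for plant expression.
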