Features (pLannotate 1.2.2; 7 found; start..end, strand, type, name):
    220..317     -  promoter       cat promoter: promoter of the E. coli cat gene encoding chloramphenicol acetyltransferase
    403..446     -  terminator     bacterial terminator: putative bacterial transcription terminator
    594..611     +  promoter       CaMV 35S promoter (fragment): strong constitutive promoter from cauliflower mosaic virus
    745..802     +  terminator     his operon terminator: This putative transcriptin terminator from the E. coli his operon has a 2-bp deletion introduced during synthesis. Its efficiency has not been determined.
    997..1585    -  rep_origin     ori: high-copy-number ColE1/pMB1/pBR322/pUC origin of replication
   1768..1862    -  terminator     lambda t0 terminator: transcription terminator from phage lambda
   1886..219     -  CDS            cat (across the origin): CAT_ECOLX - Experimental evidence at protein level: Swiss-Prot protein existence level 1. This enzyme is an effector of chloramphenicol resistance in bacteria. From Escherichia coli. This protein is used as a marker in many commonly used cloning vectors, such as pACYC184.
>Addgene plasmid #154576 | pEPYC0CM0419 | depositor full sequence | sequence record 299450 | pEPYC0CM0419 sequence 2323 bps
AAATTCCGGATGAGCATTCATCAGGCGGGCAAGAATGTGAATAAAGGCCGGATAAAACTTGTGCTTATTT
TTCTTTACGGTCTTTAAAAAGGCCGTAATATCCAGCTGAACGGTCTGGTTATAGGTACATTGAGCAACTG
ACTGAAATGCCTCAAAATGTTCTTTACGATGCCATTGGGATATATCAACGGTGGTATATCCAGTGATTTT
TTTCTCCATTTTAGCTTCCTTAGCTCCTGAAAATCTCGATAACTCAAAAAATACGCCCGGTAGTGATCTT
ATTTCATTATGGTGAAAGTTGGAACCTCTTACGTGCCCGATCAACTCGAGTGCCACCTGACGTCTAAGAA
ACCATTATTATCATGACATTAACCTATAAAAATAGGCGTATCACGAGGCAGAATTTCAGATAAAAAAAAT
CCTTAGCTTTCGCTAAGGATGATTTCTGGAATTCGGTCTCAGGAGGGAGGCGTGTCGTTTTAGTGAGGAT
GACGTAAGCCATGACGTCTACCACTATGCCCAAACCATTATTGCGTAGCAAGACCTCTACAATTATGACC
CCCGCCGATGACGCGGGAGGTAGGTCACGACCAATTGCGATAAAGGAAAGGGGAGGACCGATGCTGATCT
AAAAATGTCAAAGATAGCACCTCCAGCCACTTGTGTGTCACGACCCTATATAAGGTTTTGCTATTCATTG
AAAGCAGTAGTGACTGATTTGTATATATACTCGAGACCCTGCAGTCCGGCAAAAAAGGGCAAGGTGTCAC
CACCCTGCCCTTTTTCTTTAAAACCGAAAAGATTACTTCGCGTTATGCAGGCTTCCTCGCTCACTGACTC
GCTGCGCTCGGTCGTTCGGCTGCGGCGAGCGGTATCAGCTCACTCAAAGGCGGTAATACGGTTATCCACA
GAATCAGGGGATAACGCAGGAAAGAACATGTGAGCAAAAGGCCAGCAAAAGGCCAGGAACCGTAAAAAGG
CCGCGTTGCTGGCGTTTTTCCACAGGCTCCGCCCCCCTGACGAGCATCACAAAAATCGACGCTCAAGTCA
GAGGTGGCGAAACCCGACAGGACTATAAAGATACCAGGCGTTTCCCCCTGGAAGCTCCCTCGTGCGCTCT
CCTGTTCCGACCCTGCCGCTTACCGGATACCTGTCCGCCTTTCTCCCTTCGGGAAGCGTGGCGCTTTCTC
ATAGCTCACGCTGTAGGTATCTCAGTTCGGTGTAGGTCGTTCGCTCCAAGCTGGGCTGTGTGCACGAACC
CCCCGTTCAGCCCGACCGCTGCGCCTTATCCGGTAACTATCGTCTTGAGTCCAACCCGGTAAGACACGAC
TTATCGCCACTGGCAGCAGCCACTGGTAACAGGATTAGCAGAGCGAGGTATGTAGGCGGTGCTACAGAGT
TCTTGAAGTGGTGGCCTAACTACGGCTACACTAGAAGAACAGTATTTGGTATCTGCGCTCTGCTGAAGCC
AGTTACCTTCGGAAAAAGAGTTGGTAGCTCTTGATCCGGCAAACAAACCACCGCTGGTAGCGGTGGTTTT
TTTGTTTGCAAGCAGCAGATTACGCGCAGAAAAAAAGGATCTCAAGAAGATCCTTTGATCTTTTCTACGG
GGTCTGACGCTCAGTGGAACGAAAACTCACGTTAAGGGATTTTGGTCATGAGATTATCAAAAAGGATCTT
CACCTAGATCCTTTTAAATTAAAAATGAAGTTTTAAATCAATCTAAAGTATATATGAGTAAACTTGGTCT
GACAGCTCGAGGCTTGGATTCTCACCAATAAAAAACGCCCGGCGGCAACCGAGCGTTCTGAACAAATCCA
GATGGAGTTCTGAGGTCATTACTGGATCTATCAACAGGAGTCCAAGCGAGCTCGATATCAAATTACGCCC
CGCCCTGCCACTCATCGCAGTACTGTTGTAATTCATTAAGCATTCTGCCGACATGGAAGCCATCACAAAC
GGCATGATGAACCTGAATCGCCAGCGGCATCAGCACCTTGTCGCCTTGCGTATAATATTTGCCCATGGTG
AAAACGGGGGCGAAGAAGTTGTCCATATTGGCCACGTTTAAATCAAAACTGGTGAAACTCACCCAGGGAT
TGGCTGAGACGAAAAACATATTCTCAATAAACCCTTTAGGGAAATAGGCCAGGTTTTCACCGTAACACGC
CACATCTTGCGAATATATGTGTAGAAACTGCCGGAAATCGTCGTGGTATTCACTCCAGAGCGATGAAAAC
GTTTCAGTTTGCTCATGGAAAACGGTGTAACAAGGGTGAACACTATCCCATATCACCAGCTCACCGTCTT
TCATTGCCATACG
